>Addgene plasmid #16793 | XE131 XFz1-CS2P+ | addgene partial sequence | sequence record 23392 | 16793 with SP6
TTTTTTGAGGATCCATCGATTCGAATTCGATAATTCCACCATGAAACACTCCCACCTCCTCCAGCGCTGC
TCCGCGCAACTTTGCACCCGTGGATCCTCTCTGATTCTGTCGCTGCTGCTGAGCGTCTGTCTGTCGGTGG
AAGGGCAGTATAACGGCGAGAAAGGCATCTCCATCCCGGACCACGGATACTGTCAGCCCATCTCCATCCC
TCTGTGCACCGATATCGCCTACAACCAGACGATCATGCCCAACCTGCTGGGACACACCAACCAGGAGGAC
GCGGGGCTGGAGGTGCATCAGTTCTACCCGCTGGTCAAAGTGCAATGCTCGCCCGAGCTCAAGTTCTTCC
TCTGCTCAATTTACGCGCCGGTTTGCACCGTGTTGGAGCAGGCGCTGCCCCCATGCAGGTCGCTGTGTGA
CCGAGCCCGACAGGGTTGCGAGGCGCTAATGAACAAGTTCGGCTTCCAGTGGCCCGAGAGCCTCCGCTGC
GAGAAGTTTCCCATCAACGGGGCCGGGGAGTTGTGCGTGGGGCAGAACACTACTGAGAGCGGGACACCCA
CCCCCGCGGTGCCCGAGACCTGGACCAGCAACAGCAGGACTTACTACCGCGACAAATTCATGTGCCCCAG
GGCGCTAAAAGTGCCTGCCTACGTTAACTACCACTTCTTGGGGGAGAAGGACTGCGGGGCCCCTTGTGAA
GTGGGAAAGGTGCACGGGCTGATGTATTTTGCCCCCGAGGAGCTGAACTTTGCCCGTATCTGGATTGGGA
TCTGGTCGGTGCTCTGTTGTGCCTCTACTCTTTCACC
