[The description below was written by a language model from this plasmid's Addgene catalogue record.]
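Description:
XE131 XFz1-CS2P+ is a Xenopus expression plasmid built on the pCS2+ backbone (about 4.1 kb without insert) that carries the coding region of Xenopus laevis Frizzled-1 (fzd1, also known as Xfrizzled-1), a seven-pass transmembrane receptor for Wnt ligands. The coding sequence was PCR amplified and placed between the EcoRI and XbaI sites of the polylinker; the record does not say whether these sites survived cloning, gives no insert size, and mentions no epitope tags or fusions. The plasmid is maintained in E. coli as a high-copy, ampicillin-selected vector.

No feature table accompanies the entry, so the regulatory elements are not itemised. pCS2+ vectors generally combine a strong CMV-derived promoter for expression in vertebrate cells and embryos with an SP6 phage promoter upstream of the polylinker and an SV40 polyadenylation signal downstream. This agrees with the listing of SP6 as the 5′ sequencing primer and with the depositor's note that the plasmid is linearised with Asp718 to make sense RNA. The intended use is therefore as a template for in vitro synthesis of sense Frizzled-1 mRNA, typically for microinjection into Xenopus embryos or oocytes to overexpress the receptor. The associated publication used frizzled homologs to activate the maternal beta-catenin signalling pathway and examined the resulting non-cell-autonomous induction of goosecoid, so the construct serves as a gain-of-function tool for studying Wnt/Frizzled signalling and early axis specification in the frog. Distribution is limited to academic and nonprofit users.
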