Addgene plasmid #16793: XE131 XFz1-CS2P+
Depositing lab: Randall Moon. Depositing organization: University of Washington. Publication: The maternal Xenopus beta-catenin signaling pathway, activated by frizzled homologs, induces goosecoid in a cell non-autonomous manner. Brown JD, Hallagan SE, McGrew LL, Miller JR, Moon RT. Dev Growth Differ. 2000 Aug. 42(4):347-57. 10.1046/j.1440-169x.2000.00517.x PubMed 10969734.
Backbone
  Vector backbone: pCS2+
  Backbone size w/o insert (bp): 4095
  Vector type: Xenopus Expression
Growth in bacteria
  Bacterial resistance: Ampicillin, 100 μg/mL
  Growth temperature: 37°C
  Growth strain: DH5alpha
  Copy number: High Copy
Gene/Insert
  Gene/Insert name: XFz1-CS2P+ (alt names: frizzled; fzd1)
  Species: X. laevis (frog)
  Entrez Gene: fzd1 (a.k.a. Xfrizzled-1, frizzled1, frz-1, frz1, fzd1-A)
  Cloning method: Restriction Enzyme; 5′ cloning site EcoR1 (unknown if destroyed); 3′ cloning site Xba1 (unknown if destroyed)
  Sequencing primers: 5′ SP6
Terms and licenses: Academic/Nonprofit Terms; Industry Terms: Not Available to Industry
Depositor comments: Description: PCR amplified coding region of Xenopus Frizzled-1 in Eco-XbaI. site of CS2+. Linearize with Asp718 to make sense RNA. Ref: J. Brown et al., Development, Growth and Differentiation (2000).
How to cite: XE131 XFz1-CS2P+ was a gift from Randall Moon (Addgene plasmid # 16793 ; http://n2t.net/addgene:16793 ; RRID:Addgene_16793)
